>Addgene plasmid #202157 | pL0_DE-Venus | addgene full sequence | sequence record 405621 | Addgene NGS Result
GAGGAACTCTTTGATCCGGTTCCTGAACAGGATCTATTTGAGGCGCTAAATGAAACCTTAACGCTATGGA
ACTCGCCGCCCGACTGGGCTGGCGATGAGCGAAATGTAGTGCTTACGTTGTCCCGCATTTGGTACAGCGC
AGTAACCGGCAAAATCGCGCCGAAGGATGTCGCTGCCGACTGGGCAATGGAGCGCCTGCCGGCCCAGTAT
CAGCCCGTCATACTTGAAGCTAGACAGGCTTATCTTGGACAAGAAGAAGATCGCTTGGCCTCGCGCGCAG
ATCAGTTGGAAGAATTTGTCCACTACGTGAAAGGCGAGATCACCAAGGTAGTCGGCAAATAATAATCACC
TAGAATGCATGACCAAAATCCCTTAACGTGAGTTTTCGTTCCACTGAGCGTCAGACCCCGTAGAAAAGAT
CAAAGGATCTTCTTGAGATCCTTTTTTTCTGCGCGTAATCTGCTGCTTGCAAACAAAAAAACCACCGCTA
CCAGCGGTGGTTTGTTTGCCGGATCAAGAGCTACCAACTCTTTTTCCGAAGGTAACTGGCTTCAGCAGAG
CGCAGATACCAAATACTGTTCTTCTAGTGTAGCCGTAGTTAGGCCACCACTTCAAGAACTCTGTAGCACC
GCCTACATACCTCGCTCTGCTAATCCTGTTACCAGTGGCTGCTGCCAGTGGCGATAAGTCGTGTCTTACC
GGGTTGGACTCAAGACGATAGTTACCGGATAAGGCGCAGCGGTCGGGCTGAACGGGGGGTTCGTGCACAC
AGCCCAGCTTGGAGCGAACGACCTACACCGAACTGAGATACCTACAGCGTGAGCTATGAGAAAGCGCCAC
GCTTCCCGAAGGGAGAAAGGCGGACAGGTATCCGGTAAGCGGCAGGGTCGGAACAGGAGAGCGCACGAGG
GAGCTTCCAGGGGGAAACGCCTGGTATCTTTATAGTCCTGTCGGGTTTCGCCACCTCTGACTTGAGCGTC
GATTTTTGTGATGCTCGTCAGGGGGGCGGAGCCTATGGAAAAACGCCAGCAACGCGGCCTTTTTACGGTT
CCTGGCCTTTTGCTGGCCTTTTGCTCACATGTTCTTTCCTGCGTTATCCCCTGATTCTGTGGGTGGAAGG
GCTCGGAGTTGTGGTAATCTATGTATCCTGGTGGTCTCTAAGCTTATCACTTGTACAGCTCGTCCATGCC
GAGAGTGATCCCGGCGGCGGTCACGAACTCCAGCAGGACCATGTGATCGCGCTTCTCGTTGGGGTCTTTG
CTCAGGGCGGACTGGTAGCTCAGGTAGTGGTTGTCGGGCAGCAGCACGGGGCCGTCGCCGATGGGGGTGT
TCTGCTGGTAGTGGTCGGCGAGCTGCACGCCGCCGTCCTCGATGTTGTGGCGGATCTTGAAGTTGGCCTT
GATGCCGTTCTTCTGCTTGTCGGCGGTGATATAGACGTTGTGGCTGTTGTAGTTGTACTCCAGCTTGTGC
CCCAGGATGTTGCCGTCCTCCTTGAAGTCGATGCCCTTCAGCTCGATGCGGTTCACCAGGGTGTCGCCCT
CGAACTTCACCTCGGCGCGGGTCTTGTAGTTGCCGTCGTCCTTGAAGAAGATGGTGCGCTCCTGGACGTA
GCCTTCGGGCATGGCGGACTTGAAGAAGTCGTGCTGCTTCATGTGGTCGGGGTAGCGGGCGAAGCACTGC
AGGCCGTAGCCCAGGGTGGTCACGAGGGTGGGCCAGGGCACGGGCAGCTTGCCGGTGGTGCAGATCAGCT
TCAGGGTCAGCTTGCCGTAGGTGGCATCGCCCTCGCCCTCGCCGGACACGCTGAACTTGTGGCCGTTTAC
GTCGCCGTCCAGCTCGACCAGGATGGGCACCACCCCGGTGAACAGCTCCTCGCCCTTGCTCACCATACCT
TGAGACCTGAGACGAGACGAGACAGCCTGAGAATGGATGCGAGTAATGAGCTCGGCACAAAATCACCACT
CGATACAGGCAGCCCATCAGTCCGGGACGGCGTCAGCGGGAGAGCCGTTGTAAGGCGGCAGACTTTGCTC
ATGTTACCGATGCTATTCGGAAGAACGGCAACTAAGCTGCCGGGTTTGAAACACGGATGATCTCGCGGAG
GGTAGCATGTTGATTGTAACGATGACAGAGCGTTGCTGCCTGTGATCACCGCTCCTCTAGAGTCGACTTG
CAGGCATGCAAGCTTAGCAAGCGAACCGGAATTGCCAGCTGGGGCGCCCTCTGGTAAGGTTGGGAAGCCC
TGCAAAGTAAACTGGATGGCTTTCTTGCCGCCAAGGATCTGATGGCGCAGGGGATCAATATCTGATCAAG
AGACAGGATGAGGATCGTTTCGCATGAGGGAAGCGGTGATCGCCGAAGTATCGACTCAACTATCAGAGGT
AGTTGGCGTCATCGAGCGCCATCTCGAACCGACGTTGCTGGCCGTACATTTGTACGGCTCCGCAGTGGAT
GGCGGCCTGAAGCCACACAGTGATATTGATTTGCTGGTTACGGTGACCGTAAGGCTTGATGAAACAACGC
GGCGAGCTTTGATCAACGACCTTTTGGAAACTTCGGCTTCCCCTGGAGAGAGTGAGATTCTCCGCGCTGT
AGAAGTCACCATTGTTGTGCACGACGACATCATTCCGTGGCGTTATCCAGCTAAGCGCGAACTGCAATTT
GGAGAATGGCAGCGCAATGACATTCTTGCTGGTATCTTCGAGCCAGCCACGATCGACATTGATCTGGCTA
TCTTGCTGACAAAAGCAAGAGAACATAGCGTTGCCTTGGTAGGTCCAGCGGCG
Features (pLannotate 1.2.2; 5 found; start..end, strand, type, name):
    433..1021    +  rep_origin     ori: high-copy-number ColE1/pMB1/pBR322/pUC origin of replication
   1170..1886    -  CDS            Venus: Venus is a basic (constitutively fluorescent) yellow fluorescent protein published in 2002, derived from Aequorea victoria. It is reported to be a rapidly-maturing weak dimer with moderate acid sensitivity.
   2153..2185    +  misc_feature   MCS (fragment): pUC18/19 multiple cloning site
   2186..2302    +  CDS            tnpA (fragment): TN5P_ECOLX - Also known as tnp. Experimental evidence at protein level: Swiss-Prot protein existence level 1. Mediates transposition of transposon Tn5 by a 'cut and paste' mechanism. First, the monomeric transposase binds the 19 bp inverted DNA repeats flanking the transposon. Then, dimerization of the DNA- bound transposase creates a synaptic DNA complex. After nicking of the first DNA strand, excision of the transposon proceeds through a series of intermediates. The transposase then mediates the insertion of the transposon at a new site by strand transfer. The activity of the wild- type tran
   2334..339     +  CDS            aadA (across the origin): S3AD_ECOLX - Experimental evidence at protein level: Swiss-Prot protein existence level 1. Mediates bacterial resistance to the antibiotics streptomycin and spectinomycin. From Escherichia coli.
