[The description below was written by a language model from this plasmid's Addgene catalogue record and pLannotate feature annotations shown in this document.]
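Description:
pL0_DE-Venus is a small (about 2.8 kb) Level 0 part plasmid from the universal Loop assembly synthetic biology toolkit, built on the pL0R backbone. It is propagated in E. coli from a high-copy ColE1/pUC-type origin of replication and selected with spectinomycin through an aadA adenylyltransferase gene, which in the annotated sequence spans the numbering origin of the circular map. The feature table also picks up a short fragment of a pUC18/19 multiple cloning site and a short fragment matching the Tn5 transposase gene. Both sit just upstream of aadA and appear to be backbone remnants rather than functional elements.

The payload is the coding sequence for Venus, a rapidly maturing yellow fluorescent protein derived from Aequorea victoria GFP. The insert is recorded as unmutated and about 730 bp, and it was introduced into the backbone by Gibson cloning. The annotated Venus CDS lies on the reverse strand relative to the origin and resistance gene. No promoter, terminator or other expression elements are annotated around it, consistent with its role as a stored basic part rather than an expression construct. The "DE" in the name refers to the flanking assembly overhangs, which define the position Venus will occupy when it is combined with other Level 0 parts in a Level 1 construct. The overhangs and the restriction sites that release them are not annotated in the feature table. The plasmid is used as a reusable fluorescent reporter or tag module for building Level 1 constructs.
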