Addgene plasmid #202157: pL0_DE-Venus
Purpose: Level 0 plasmid containing a Venus fluorescent protein with DE overhangs used to build a level 1 construct.
Depositing lab: Christopher Dupont. Depositing organization: J. Craig Venter Institute (JCVI). Publication: Universal loop assembly: open, efficient and cross-kingdom DNA fabrication. Pollak B, Matute T, Nunez I, Cerda A, Lopez C, Vargas V, Kan A, Bielinski V, von Dassow P, Dupont CL, Federici F. Synth Biol (Oxf). 2020;5(1):ysaa001. doi: 10.1093/synbio/ysaa001. Epub 2020 Feb 5. PubMed 32161816.
Backbone
  Vector backbone: pL0R
  Vector type: Synthetic Biology
Growth in bacteria
  Bacterial resistance: Spectinomycin, 50 μg/mL
  Growth temperature: 37°C
  Growth strain: DH5alpha
  Copy number: High Copy
Gene/Insert
  Gene/Insert name: Venus gene
  Species: Aequorea victoria
  Insert size (bp): 731
  Mutation: None
  Cloning method: Gibson Cloning
How to cite: pL0_DE-Venus was a gift from Christopher Dupont (Addgene plasmid # 202157 ; http://n2t.net/addgene:202157 ; RRID:Addgene_202157)
